Addgene plasmid #201156: pRDA_763
Purpose: EnAsCas12a with a deactivated DNAse domain (D908A), N' 5x tandem ALFA-tags and C' NLS for CRISPRa
Depositing lab: John Doench. Depositing organization: Broad Institute. Publication: Optimization of Cas12a for multiplexed genome-scale transcriptional activation. Griffith AL, Zheng F, McGee AV, Miller NW, Szegletes ZM, Reint G, Gademann F, Nwolah I, Hegde M, Liu YV, Goodale A, Doench JG. Cell Genom. 2023 Sep 1;3(9):100387. doi: 10.1016/j.xgen.2023.100387. eCollection 2023 Sep 13. PubMed 37719144.
Backbone
  Vector backbone: pRDA_763
  Total vector size (bp): 12694
  Vector type: Lentiviral, CRISPR
  Selectable markers: Blasticidin
Growth in bacteria
  Bacterial resistance: Ampicillin, 100 μg/mL
  Growth temperature: 37°C
  Growth strain: NEB Stable
  Copy number: Unknown
Gene/Insert
  Gene/Insert name: 5x-ALFA tag-dEnAsCas12a (alt name: 5x-tag-dCas12a)
  Species: Enhanced Acidaminococcus
  Insert size (bp): 3918
  Mutation: D908A
  Promoter: EFS
  Cloning method: Unknown
  Sequencing primers: 5′ n/a; 3′ n/a
Terms and licenses: Academic/Nonprofit Terms; Industry Terms: Not Available to Industry
Depositor comments: Please visit https://www.biorxiv.org/content/10.1101/2023.02.09.527918v1 for bioRxiv preprint.
How to cite: pRDA_763 was a gift from John Doench (Addgene plasmid # 201156 ; http://n2t.net/addgene:201156 ; RRID:Addgene_201156)
