[The description below was written by a language model from this plasmid's Addgene catalogue record and pLannotate feature annotations shown in this document.]
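Description:
pRDA_763 is a 12.7 kb third-generation-style lentiviral CRISPR vector for stable delivery of a nuclease-dead enhanced Acidaminococcus Cas12a (dEnAsCas12a, D908A in the DNase domain) used in transcriptional activation (CRISPRa). It is propagated in E. coli through a high-copy ColE1/pUC origin with ampicillin resistance, and the backbone also carries an f1 origin and an SV40/EM7-driven bleomycin/Zeocin resistance cassette lying outside the viral genome. A CMV enhancer/promoter fused to a truncated HIV-1 5' LTR drives Tat-independent production of the genomic RNA. This RNA includes the Ψ packaging signal, a gag fragment, the RRE for Rev-dependent export, the cPPT/CTS, a WPRE to boost expression, and a truncated 3' LTR followed by a bGH polyadenylation signal.

Within the provirus, the EFS (EF-1α core) promoter drives the Cas12a coding sequence, which the record describes as carrying five tandem ALFA tags at the N terminus and a C-terminal NLS. The feature table annotates the AsCpf1 open reading frame followed by a nucleoplasmin NLS and a 3xHA tag. The ALFA tags are not annotated, but presumably occupy the unannotated stretch between the promoter and Cas12a. A blasticidin S deaminase gene follows shortly downstream for selection of transduced mammalian cells, apparently expressed from the same transcript, although the linking element is not annotated.

Because the protein binds DNA without cutting it, the ALFA-tag array would serve as a scaffold for recruiting multiple copies of a separately supplied ALFA-binding activator fusion to guide-targeted promoters. That partner and the Cas12a guide arrays are not encoded on this plasmid. The associated work concerns optimizing Cas12a for multiplexed, genome-scale activation screens.
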