Features (pLannotate 1.2.2; 32 found; start..end, strand, type, name):
     31..83      -  misc_feature   bom (fragment): basis of mobility region from pBR322
    238..617     +  enhancer       CMV enhancer: human cytomegalovirus immediate early enhancer
    618..817     +  promoter       CMV promoter: human cytomegalovirus (CMV) immediate early promoter
    835..1015    +  LTR            5' LTR (truncated): truncated 5' long terminal repeat (LTR) from HIV-1
   1062..1187    +  misc_feature   HIV-1 Ψ: packaging signal of human immunodeficiency virus type 1
   1171..1534    +  CDS            HIV-1 gag (fragment): gag protein from human immunodeficiency virus 1; gag
   1680..1913    +  misc_feature   RRE: The Rev response element (RRE) of HIV-1 allows for Rev-dependent mRNA export from the nucleus to the cytoplasm.
   2290..2390    +  CDS            Rev (fragment): human immunodeficiency virus 1 (HIV-1) Rev protein; rev; enhances nuclear export of unspliced and incompletely spliced viral mRNAs
   2440..2557    +  misc_feature   cPPT/CTS: central polypurine tract and central termination sequence of HIV-1
   2640..2851    +  promoter       EF-1α core promoter: core promoter for human elongation factor EF-1α
   3252..7169    +  CDS            AsCpf1: CRISPR-associated protein from Acidaminococcus sp. BV3L6 (Zetsche et al., 2015)
   7176..7223    +  CDS            nucleoplasmin NLS: bipartite nuclear localization signal from nucleoplasmin
   7230..7310    +  CDS            3xHA: three tandem HA epitope tags
   7377..7775    +  CDS            BSD: blasticidin S deaminase; Aspergillus terreus BSD; confers resistance to blasticidin
   7786..8374    +  misc_feature   WPRE: woodchuck hepatitis virus posttranscriptional regulatory element
   8370..8513    +  CDS            nef (fragment): NEF_HV1LA - Experimental evidence at protein level: Swiss-Prot protein existence level 1. Extracellular Nef protein targets CD4(+) T-lymphocytes for apoptosis by interacting with CXCR4 surface receptors. From Human immunodeficiency virus type 1 group M subtype B (isolate Lai) (HIV-1).
   8499..8679    +  LTR            5' LTR (truncated): truncated 5' long terminal repeat (LTR) from HIV-1
   8711..8822    +  polyA_signal   bGH poly(A) signal: bovine growth hormone polyadenylation signal
   8939..8960    +  promoter       SV40 promoter (fragment): SV40 enhancer and early promoter
   8981..9409    +  rep_origin     f1 ori (sequence partly withheld): f1 bacteriophage origin of replication; arrow indicates direction of (+) strand synthesis
   9423..9752    +  promoter       SV40 promoter: SV40 enhancer and early promoter
   9800..9847    +  promoter       EM7 promoter: synthetic bacterial promoter&nbsp
   9866..10240   +  CDS            BleoR: antibiotic-binding protein; Sh ble from Streptoalloteichus hindustanus; confers resistance to bleomycin, phleomycin, and Zeocin™
  10250..10375   +  CDS            ble (fragment): BLE_KLEPN - Experimental evidence at protein level: Swiss-Prot protein existence level 1. Binding protein with a strong affinity to the bleomycin family of antibiotics. Binds to CL990; an antimitotic-antibiotic compound. From Klebsiella pneumoniae.
  10370..10491   +  polyA_signal   SV40 poly(A) signal: SV40 polyadenylation signal
  10562..10584   -  protein_bind   lac operator (fragment): The lac repressor binds to the lac operator to inhibit transcription in E. coli. This inhibition can be relieved by adding lactose or isopropyl-β-D-thiogalactopyranoside (IPTG). lac repressor encoded by lacI
  10588..10618   -  promoter       lac promoter: promoter for the E. coli lac operon
  10633..10654   -  protein_bind   CAP binding site: CAP binding activates transcription in the presence of cAMP. E. coli catabolite activator protein
  10667..10759   -  CDS            lacI (fragment): lac repressor; lacI; The lac repressor binds to the lac operator to inhibit transcription in E. coli. This inhibition can be relieved by adding lactose or isopropyl-β-D-thiogalactopyranoside (IPTG).
  10942..11530   -  rep_origin     ori: high-copy-number ColE1/pMB1/pBR322/pUC origin of replication
  11701..12561   -  CDS            AmpR: β-lactamase; bla; confers resistance to ampicillin, carbenicillin, and related antibiotics
  12562..12666   -  promoter       AmpR promoter: bla
>Addgene plasmid #201156 | pRDA_763 | addgene full sequence | sequence record 396589 | Addgene NGS Result
GTCGACGGATCGGGAGATCTCCCGATCCCCTATGGTGCACTCTCAGTACAATCTGCTCTGATGCCGCATA
GTTAAGCCAGTATCTGCTCCCTGCTTGTGTGTTGGAGGTCGCTGAGTAGTGCGCGAGCAAAATTTAAGCT
ACAACAAGGCAAGGCTTGACCGACAATTGCATGAAGAATCTGCTTAGGGTTAGGCGTTTTGCGCTGCTTC
GCGATGTACGGGCCAGATATACGCGTTGACATTGATTATTGACTAGTTATTAATAGTAATCAATTACGGG
GTCATTAGTTCATAGCCCATATATGGAGTTCCGCGTTACATAACTTACGGTAAATGGCCCGCCTGGCTGA
CCGCCCAACGACCCCCGCCCATTGACGTCAATAATGACGTATGTTCCCATAGTAACGCCAATAGGGACTT
TCCATTGACGTCAATGGGTGGAGTATTTACGGTAAACTGCCCACTTGGCAGTACATCAAGTGTATCATAT
GCCAAGTACGCCCCCTATTGACGTCAATGACGGTAAATGGCCCGCCTGGCATTATGCCCAGTACATGACC
TTATGGGACTTTCCTACTTGGCAGTACATCTACGTATTAGTCATCGCTATTACCATGGTGATGCGGTTTT
GGCAGTACATCAATGGGCGTGGATAGCGGTTTGACTCACGGGGATTTCCAAGTCTCCACCCCATTGACGT
CAATGGGAGTTTGTTTTGGCACCAAAATCAACGGGACTTTCCAAAATGTCGTAACAACTCCGCCCCATTG
ACGCAAATGGGCGGTAGGCGTGTACGGTGGGAGGTCTATATAAGCAGCGCGTTTTGCCTGTACTGGGTCT
CTCTGGTTAGACCAGATCTGAGCCTGGGAGCTCTCTGGCTAACTAGGGAACCCACTGCTTAAGCCTCAAT
AAAGCTTGCCTTGAGTGCTTCAAGTAGTGTGTGCCCGTCTGTTGTGTGACTCTGGTAACTAGAGATCCCT
CAGACCCTTTTAGTCAGTGTGGAAAATCTCTAGCAGTGGCGCCCGAACAGGGACTTGAAAGCGAAAGGGA
AACCAGAGGAGCTCTCTCGACGCAGGACTCGGCTTGCTGAAGCGCGCACGGCAAGAGGCGAGGGGCGGCG
ACTGGTGAGTACGCCAAAAATTTTGACTAGCGGAGGCTAGAAGGAGAGAGATGGGTGCGAGAGCGTCAGT
ATTAAGCGGGGGAGAATTAGATCGCGATGGGAAAAAATTCGGTTAAGGCCAGGGGGAAAGAAAAAATATA
AATTAAAACATATAGTATGGGCAAGCAGGGAGCTAGAACGATTCGCAGTTAATCCTGGCCTGTTAGAAAC
ATCAGAAGGCTGTAGACAAATACTGGGACAGCTACAACCATCCCTTCAGACAGGATCAGAAGAACTTAGA
TCATTATATAATACAGTAGCAACCCTCTATTGTGTGCATCAAAGGATAGAGATAAAAGACACCAAGGAAG
CTTTAGACAAGATAGAGGAAGAGCAAAACAAAAGTAAGACCACCGCACAGCAAGCGGCCGCTGATCTTCA
GACCTGGAGGAGGAGATATGAGGGACAATTGGAGAAGTGAATTATATAAATATAAAGTAGTAAAAATTGA
ACCATTAGGAGTAGCACCCACCAAGGCAAAGAGAAGAGTGGTGCAGAGAGAAAAAAGAGCAGTGGGAATA
GGAGCTTTGTTCCTTGGGTTCTTGGGAGCAGCAGGAAGCACTATGGGCGCAGCGTCAATGACGCTGACGG
TACAGGCCAGACAATTATTGTCTGGTATAGTGCAGCAGCAGAACAATTTGCTGAGGGCTATTGAGGCGCA
ACAGCATCTGTTGCAACTCACAGTCTGGGGCATCAAGCAGCTCCAGGCAAGAATCCTGGCTGTGGAAAGA
TACCTAAAGGATCAACAGCTCCTGGGGATTTGGGGTTGCTCTGGAAAACTCATTTGCACCACTGCTGTGC
CTTGGAATGCTAGTTGGAGTAATAAATCTCTGGAACAGATTTGGAATCACACGACCTGGATGGAGTGGGA
CAGAGAAATTAACAATTACACAAGCTTAATACACTCCTTAATTGAAGAATCGCAAAACCAGCAAGAAAAG
AATGAACAAGAATTATTGGAATTAGATAAATGGGCAAGTTTGTGGAATTGGTTTAACATAACAAATTGGC
TGTGGTATATAAAATTATTCATAATGATAGTAGGAGGCTTGGTAGGTTTAAGAATAGTTTTTGCTGTACT
TTCTATAGTGAATAGAGTTAGGCAGGGATATTCACCATTATCGTTTCAGACCCACCTCCCAACCCCGAGG
GGACCCGACAGGCCCGAAGGAATAGAAGAAGAAGGTGGAGAGAGAGACAGAGACAGATCCATTCGATTAG
TGAACGGATCGGCACTGCGTGCGCCAATTCTGCAGACAAATGGCAGTATTCATCCACAATTTTAAAAGAA
AAGGGGGGATTGGGGGGTACAGTGCAGGGGAAAGAATAGTAGACATAATAGCAACAGACATACAAACTAA
AGAATTACAAAAACAAATTACAAAAATTCAAAATTTTCGGGTTTATTACAGGGACAGCAGAGATCCAGTT
TGGTTAATTAAGGTACCGGGCAGAGGTCTCGCTTTTTTCGAGACAACACGGGCAGAGCGCACATCGCCCA
CAGTCCCCGAGAAGTTGGGGGGAGGGGTCGGCAATTGAACGGGTGCCTAGAGAAGGTGGCGCGGGGTAAA
CTGGGAAAGTGATGTCGTGTACTGGCTCCGCCTTTTTCCCGAGGGTGGGGGAGAACCGTATATAAGTGCA
GTAGTCGCCGTGAACGTTCTTTTTCGCAACGGGTTTGCCGCCAGAACACAGAGGAGCCACCATGGCCAAA
CGGACAGCCGACGGAAGCGAGTTCGAGTCACCAAAGAAGAAGCGGAAAGTCGGCACCAGCAGCAGACTGG
AGGAGGAGCTGAGAAGAAGGCTGACCGAGCCACCAAGTGGAGGGTCTCCTGCCTCCAGACTCGAGGAAGA
GCTCAGAAGGAGACTCACCGAAGGGTCCCCAACATCTACTGAAGAATCTAGGCTCGAAGAGGAACTCAGG
AGGAGGCTCACAGAAGGCGGACCTTCCTCAGGAGCCCCTTCACGGCTGGAAGAAGAACTGCGGAGGCGCC
TCACTGAGCCATCTTCCACAGGGGGACCAGCCAGTCGCCTCGAAGAAGAGCTCAGGCGGAGACTGACAGA
GGGAGGGCCGAGCTCTGGCGCACCCGGCAGCACACAGTTCGAGGGCTTTACCAACCTGTATCAGGTGAGC
AAGACACTGCGGTTTGAGCTGATCCCACAGGGCAAGACCCTGAAGCACATCCAGGAGCAGGGCTTCATCG
AGGAGGACAAGGCCCGCAATGATCACTACAAGGAGCTGAAGCCCATCATCGATCGGATCTACAAGACCTA
TGCCGACCAGTGCCTGCAGCTGGTGCAGCTGGATTGGGAGAACCTGAGCGCCGCCATCGACTCCTATAGA
AAGGAGAAAACCGAGGAGACAAGGAACGCCCTGATCGAGGAGCAGGCCACATATCGCAATGCCATCCACG
ACTACTTCATCGGCCGGACAGACAACCTGACCGATGCCATCAATAAGAGACACGCCGAGATCTACAAGGG
CCTGTTCAAGGCCGAGCTGTTTAATGGCAAGGTGCTGAAGCAGCTGGGCACCGTGACCACAACCGAGCAC
GAGAACGCCCTGCTGCGGAGCTTCGACAAGTTTACAACCTACTTCTCCGGCTTTTATCGGAACAGGAAGA
ACGTGTTCAGCGCCGAGGATATCAGCACAGCCATCCCACACCGCATCGTGCAGGACAACTTCCCCAAGTT
TAAGGAGAATTGTCACATCTTCACACGCCTGATCACCGCCGTGCCCAGCCTGCGGGAGCACTTTGAGAAC
GTGAAGAAGGCCATCGGCATCTTCGTGAGCACCTCCATCGAGGAGGTGTTTTCCTTCCCTTTTTATAACC
AGCTGCTGACACAGACCCAGATCGACCTGTATAACCAGCTGCTGGGAGGAATCTCTCGGGAGGCAGGCAC
CGAGAAGATCAAGGGCCTGAACGAGGTGCTGAATCTGGCCATCCAGAAGAATGATGAGACAGCCCACATC
ATCGCCTCCCTGCCACACAGATTCATCCCCCTGTTTAAGCAGATCCTGTCCGATAGGAACACCCTGTCTT
TCATCCTGGAGGAGTTTAAGAGCGACGAGGAAGTGATCCAGTCCTTCTGCAAGTACAAGACACTGCTGAG
AAACGAGAACGTGCTGGAGACAGCCGAGGCCCTGTTTAACGAGCTGAACAGCATCGACCTGACACACATC
TTCATCAGCCACAAGAAGCTGGAGACAATCAGCAGCGCCCTGTGCGACCACTGGGATACACTGAGGAATG
CCCTGTATGAGCGGAGAATCTCCGAGCTGACAGGCAAGATCACCAAGTCTGCCAAGGAGAAGGTGCAGCG
CAGCCTGAAGCACGAGGATATCAACCTGCAGGAGATCATCTCTGCCGCAGGCAAGGAGCTGAGCGAGGCC
TTCAAGCAGAAAACCAGCGAGATCCTGTCCCACGCACACGCCGCCCTGGATCAGCCACTGCCTACAACCC
TGAAGAAGCAGGAGGAGAAGGAGATCCTGAAGTCTCAGCTGGACAGCCTGCTGGGCCTGTACCACCTGCT
GGACTGGTTTGCCGTGGATGAGTCCAACGAGGTGGACCCCGAGTTCTCTGCCCGGCTGACCGGCATCAAG
CTGGAGATGGAGCCTTCTCTGAGCTTCTACAACAAGGCCAGAAATTATGCCACCAAGAAGCCCTACTCCG
TGGAGAAGTTCAAGCTGAACTTTCAGATGCCTACACTGGCCCGCGGCTGGGACGTGAATCGGGAGAAGAA
CAATGGCGCCATCCTGTTTGTGAAGAACGGCCTGTACTATCTGGGCATCATGCCAAAGCAGAAGGGCAGG
TATAAGGCCCTGAGCTTCGAGCCCACAGAGAAAACCAGCGAGGGCTTTGATAAGATGTACTATGACTACT
TCCCTGATGCCGCCAAGATGATCCCAAAGTGCAGCACCCAGCTGAAGGCCGTGACAGCCCACTTTCAGAC
CCACACAACCCCCATCCTGCTGTCCAACAATTTCATCGAGCCTCTGGAGATCACAAAGGAGATCTACGAC
CTGAACAATCCTGAGAAGGAGCCAAAGAAGTTTCAGACAGCCTACGCCAAGAAAACCGGCGACCAGAAGG
GCTACAGAGAGGCCCTGTGCAAGTGGATCGACTTCACAAGGGATTTTCTGTCCAAGTATACCAAGACAAC
CTCTATCGATCTGTCTAGCCTGCGGCCATCCTCTCAGTATAAGGACCTGGGCGAGTACTATGCCGAGCTG
AATCCCCTGCTGTACCACATCAGCTTCCAGAGAATCGCCGAGAAGGAGATCATGGATGCCGTGGAGACAG
GCAAGCTGTACCTGTTCCAGATCTATAACAAGGACTTTGCCAAGGGCCACCACGGCAAGCCTAATCTGCA
CACACTGTATTGGACCGGCCTGTTTTCTCCAGAGAACCTGGCCAAGACAAGCATCAAGCTGAATGGCCAG
GCCGAGCTGTTCTACCGCCCTAAGTCCAGGATGAAGAGGATGGCACACCGGCTGGGAGAGAAGATGCTGA
ACAAGAAGCTGAAGGATCAGAAAACCCCAATCCCCGACACCCTGTACCAGGAGCTGTACGACTATGTGAA
TCACAGACTGTCCCACGACCTGTCTGATGAGGCCAGGGCCCTGCTGCCCAACGTGATCACCAAGGAGGTG
TCTCACGAGATCATCAAGGATAGGCGCTTTACCAGCGACAAGTTCTTTTTCCACGTGCCTATCACACTGA
ACTATCAGGCCGCCAATTCCCCATCTAAGTTCAACCAGAGGGTGAATGCCTACCTGAAGGAGCACCCCGA
GACACCTATCATCGGCATCGCCCGGGGCGAGAGAAACCTGATCTATATCACAGTGATCGACTCCACCGGC
AAGATCCTGGAGCAGCGGAGCCTGAACACCATCCAGCAGTTTGATTACCAGAAGAAGCTGGACAACAGGG
AGAAGGAGAGGGTGGCAGCAAGGCAGGCCTGGTCTGTGGTGGGCACAATCAAGGATCTGAAGCAGGGCTA
TCTGAGCCAGGTCATCCACGAGATCGTGGACCTGATGATCCACTACCAGGCCGTGGTGGTGCTGGAGAAC
CTGAATTTCGGCTTTAAGAGCAAGAGGACCGGCATCGCCGAGAAGGCCGTGTACCAGCAGTTCGAGAAGA
TGCTGATCGATAAGCTGAATTGCCTGGTGCTGAAGGACTATCCAGCAGAGAAAGTGGGAGGCGTGCTGAA
CCCATACCAGCTGACAGACCAGTTCACCTCCTTTGCCAAGATGGGCACCCAGTCTGGCTTCCTGTTTTAC
GTGCCTGCCCCATATACATCTAAGATCGATCCCCTGACCGGCTTCGTGGACCCCTTCGTGTGGAAAACCA
TCAAGAATCACGAGAGCCGCAAGCACTTCCTGGAGGGCTTCGACTTTCTGCACTACGACGTGAAAACCGG
CGACTTCATCCTGCACTTTAAGATGAACAGAAATCTGTCCTTCCAGAGGGGCCTGCCCGGCTTTATGCCT
GCATGGGATATCGTGTTCGAGAAGAACGAGACACAGTTTGACGCCAAGGGCACCCCTTTCATCGCCGGCA
AGAGAATCGTGCCAGTGATCGAGAATCACAGATTCACCGGCAGATACCGGGACCTGTATCCTGCCAACGA
GCTGATCGCCCTGCTGGAGGAGAAGGGCATCGTGTTCAGGGATGGCTCCAACATCCTGCCAAAGCTGCTG
GAGAATGACGATTCTCACGCCATCGACACCATGGTGGCCCTGATCCGCAGCGTGCTGCAGATGCGGAACT
CCAATGCCGCCACAGGCGAGGACTATATCAACAGCCCCGTGCGCGATCTGAATGGCGTGTGCTTCGACTC
CCGGTTTCAGAACCCAGAGTGGCCCATGGACGCCGATGCCAATGGCGCCTACCACATCGCCCTGAAGGGC
CAGCTGCTGCTGAATCACCTGAAGGAGAGCAAGGATCTGAAGCTGCAGAACGGCATCTCCAATCAGGACT
GGCTGGCCTACATCCAGGAGCTGCGCAACGGGTCCAAAAGGCCGGCGGCCACGAAAAAGGCCGGCCAGGC
AAAAAAGAAAAAGGGATCCTACCCATACGATGTTCCAGATTACGCTTATCCCTACGACGTGCCTGATTAT
GCATACCCATATGATGTCCCCGACTATGCCGGAAGCGAGGGCAGAGGAAGCCTTCTAACATGCGGTGACG
TGGAGGAGAATCCCGGCCCTTCCGGGATGGCCAAGCCTTTGTCTCAAGAAGAATCCACCCTCATTGAAAG
AGCAACGGCTACAATCAACAGCATCCCCATCTCTGAGGACTACAGCGTCGCCAGCGCAGCTCTCTCTAGC
GACGGCCGCATCTTCACTGGTGTCAATGTATATCATTTTACTGGGGGACCTTGTGCAGAACTCGTGGTGC
TGGGCACTGCTGCTGCTGCGGCAGCTGGCAACCTGACTTGTATCGTCGCGATCGGAAATGAGAACAGGGG
CATCTTGAGCCCCTGCGGACGGTGCCGACAGGTGCTTCTCGATCTGCATCCTGGGATCAAAGCCATAGTG
AAGGACAGTGATGGACAGCCGACGGCAGTTGGGATTCGTGAATTGCTGCCCTCTGGTTATGTGTGGGAGG
GCTAATAAATTCGAAAATCAACCTCTGGATTACAAAATTTGTGAAAGATTGACTGGTATTCTTAACTATG
TTGCTCCTTTTACGCTATGTGGATACGCTGCTTTAATGCCTTTGTATCATGCTATTGCTTCCCGTATGGC
TTTCATTTTCTCCTCCTTGTATAAATCCTGGTTGCTGTCTCTTTATGAGGAGTTGTGGCCCGTTGTCAGG
CAACGTGGCGTGGTGTGCACTGTGTTTGCTGACGCAACCCCCACTGGTTGGGGCATTGCCACCACCTGTC
AGCTCCTTTCCGGGACTTTCGCTTTCCCCCTCCCTATTGCCACGGCGGAACTCATCGCCGCCTGCCTTGC
CCGCTGCTGGACAGGGGCTCGGCTGTTGGGCACTGACAATTCCGTGGTGTTGTCGGGGAAATCATCGTCC
TTTCCTTGGCTGCTCGCCTGTGTTGCCACCTGGATTCTGCGCGGGACGTCCTTCTGCTACGTCCCTTCGG
CCCTCAATCCAGCGGACCTTCCTTCCCGCGGCCTGCTGCCGGCTCTGCGGCCTCTTCCGCGTCCTCGCCT
TCGCCCTCAGACGAGTCGGATCTCCCTTTGGGCCGCCTCCCCGCGTCGACTTTAAGACCAATGACTTACA
AGGCAGCTGTAGATCTTAGCCACTTTTTAAAAGAAAAGGGGGGACTGGAAGGGCTAATTCACTCCCAACG
AAGATAAGATCTGCTTTTTGCTTGTACTGGGTCTCTCTGGTTAGACCAGATCTGAGCCTGGGAGCTCTCT
GGCTAACTAGGGAACCCACTGCTTAAGCCTCAATAAAGCTTGCCTTGAGTGCTTCAAGTAGTGTGTGCCC
GTCTGTTGTGTGACTCTGGTAACTAGAGATCCCTCAGACCCTTTTAGTCAGTGTGGAAAATCTCTAGCAG
GGCCCGTTTAAACCCGCTGATCAGCCTCGACTGTGCCTTCTAGTTGCCAGCCATCTGTTGTTTGCCCCTC
CCCCGTGCCTTCCTTGACCCTGGAAGGTGCCACTCCCACTGTCCTTTCCTAATAAAATGAGGAAATTGCA
TCGCATTGTCTGAGTAGGTGTCATTCTATTCTGGGGGGTGGGGTGGGGCAGGACAGCAAGGGGGAGGATT
GGGAAGATAATAGCAGGCATGCTGGGGATGCGGTGGGCTCTATGGCTTCTGAGGCGGAAAGAACCAGCTG
GGGCTCTAGGGGGTATCCCC
[124 nt withheld, positions 8981-9104]
C
[91 nt withheld, positions 9106-9196]
A
[49 nt withheld, positions 9198-9246]
CCTTTGACGTTGGAGTCCACGTTCTTT
[37 nt withheld, positions 9274-9310]
ACCCTATCTCGGTCTATTCTTTTGATTTATAAGGGATTTTGCCGATTTCGGCCTATTGGTTAAAAAATGA
GCTGATTTAACAAAAATTTAACGCGAATTAATTCTGTGGAATGTGTGTCAGTTAGGGTGTGGAAAGTCCC
CAGGCTCCCCAGCAGGCAGAAGTATGCAAAGCATGCATCTCAATTAGTCAGCAACCAGGTGTGGAAAGTC
CCCAGGCTCCCCAGCAGGCAGAAGTATGCAAAGCATGCATCTCAATTAGTCAGCAACCATAGTCCCGCCC
CTAACTCCGCCCATCCCGCCCCTAACTCCGCCCAGTTCCGCCCATTCTCCGCCCCATGGCTGACTAATTT
TTTTTATTTATGCAGAGGCCGAGGCCGCCTCTGCCTCTGAGCTATTCCAGAAGTAGTGAGGAGGCTTTTT
TGGAGGCCTAGGCTTTTGCAAAAAGCTCCCGGGAGCTTGTATATCCATTTTCGGATCTGATCAGCACGTG
TTGACAATTAATCATCGGCATAGTATATCGGCATAGTATAATACGACAAGGTGAGGAACTAAACCATGGC
CAAGTTGACCAGTGCCGTTCCGGTGCTCACCGCGCGCGACGTCGCCGGAGCGGTCGAGTTCTGGACCGAC
CGGCTCGGGTTCTCCCGGGACTTCGTGGAGGACGACTTCGCCGGTGTGGTCCGGGACGACGTGACCCTGT
TCATCAGCGCGGTCCAGGACCAGGTGGTGCCGGACAACACCCTGGCCTGGGTGTGGGTGCGCGGCCTGGA
CGAGCTGTACGCCGAGTGGTCGGAGGTCGTGTCCACGAACTTCCGGGACGCCTCCGGGCCGGCCATGACC
GAGATCGGCGAGCAGCCGTGGGGGCGGGAGTTCGCCCTGCGCGACCCGGCCGGCAACTGCGTGCACTTCG
TGGCCGAGGAGCAGGACTGACACGTGCTACGAGATTTCGATTCCACCGCCGCCTTCTATGAAAGGTTGGG
CTTCGGAATCGTTTTCCGGGACGCCGGCTGGATGATCCTCCAGCGCGGGGATCTCATGCTGGAGTTCTTC
GCCCACCCCAACTTGTTTATTGCAGCTTATAATGGTTACAAATAAAGCAATAGCATCACAAATTTCACAA
ATAAAGCATTTTTTTCACTGCATTCTAGTTGTGGTTTGTCCAAACTCATCAATGTATCTTATCATGTCTG
TATACCGTCGACCTCTAGCTAGAGCTTGGCGTAATCATGGTCATAGCTGTTTCCTGTGTGAAATTGTTAT
CCGCTCACAATTCCACACAACATACGAGCCGGAAGCATAAAGTGTAAAGCCTGGGGTGCCTAATGAGTGA
GCTAACTCACATTAATTGCGTTGCGCTCACTGCCCGCTTTCCAGTCGGGAAACCTGTCGTGCCAGCTGCA
TTAATGAATCGGCCAACGCGCGGGGAGAGGCGGTTTGCGTATTGGGCGCTCTTCCGCTTCCTCGCTCACT
GACTCGCTGCGCTCGGTCGTTCGGCTGCGGCGAGCGGTATCAGCTCACTCAAAGGCGGTAATACGGTTAT
CCACAGAATCAGGGGATAACGCAGGAAAGAACATGTGAGCAAAAGGCCAGCAAAAGGCCAGGAACCGTAA
AAAGGCCGCGTTGCTGGCGTTTTTCCATAGGCTCCGCCCCCCTGACGAGCATCACAAAAATCGACGCTCA
AGTCAGAGGTGGCGAAACCCGACAGGACTATAAAGATACCAGGCGTTTCCCCCTGGAAGCTCCCTCGTGC
GCTCTCCTGTTCCGACCCTGCCGCTTACCGGATACCTGTCCGCCTTTCTCCCTTCGGGAAGCGTGGCGCT
TTCTCATAGCTCACGCTGTAGGTATCTCAGTTCGGTGTAGGTCGTTCGCTCCAAGCTGGGCTGTGTGCAC
GAACCCCCCGTTCAGCCCGACCGCTGCGCCTTATCCGGTAACTATCGTCTTGAGTCCAACCCGGTAAGAC
ACGACTTATCGCCACTGGCAGCAGCCACTGGTAACAGGATTAGCAGAGCGAGGTATGTAGGCGGTGCTAC
AGAGTTCTTGAAGTGGTGGCCTAACTACGGCTACACTAGAAGAACAGTATTTGGTATCTGCGCTCTGCTG
AAGCCAGTTACCTTCGGAAAAAGAGTTGGTAGCTCTTGATCCGGCAAACAAACCACCGCTGGTAGCGGTG
GTTTTTTTGTTTGCAAGCAGCAGATTACGCGCAGAAAAAAAGGATCTCAAGAAGATCCTTTGATCTTTTC
TACGGGGTCTGACGCTCAGTGGAACGAAAACTCACGTTAAGGGATTTTGGTCATGAGATTATCAAAAAGG
ATCTTCACCTAGATCCTTTTAAATTAAAAATGAAGTTTTAAATCAATCTAAAGTATATATGAGTAAACTT
GGTCTGACAGTTACCAATGCTTAATCAGTGAGGCACCTATCTCAGCGATCTGTCTATTTCGTTCATCCAT
AGTTGCCTGACTCCCCGTCGTGTAGATAACTACGATACGGGAGGGCTTACCATCTGGCCCCAGTGCTGCA
ATGATACCGCGAGACCCACGCTCACCGGCTCCAGATTTATCAGCAATAAACCAGCCAGCCGGAAGGGCCG
AGCGCAGAAGTGGTCCTGCAACTTTATCCGCCTCCATCCAGTCTATTAATTGTTGCCGGGAAGCTAGAGT
AAGTAGTTCGCCAGTTAATAGTTTGCGCAACGTTGTTGCCATTGCTACAGGCATCGTGGTGTCACGCTCG
TCGTTTGGTATGGCTTCATTCAGCTCCGGTTCCCAACGATCAAGGCGAGTTACATGATCCCCCATGTTGT
GCAAAAAAGCGGTTAGCTCCTTCGGTCCTCCGATCGTTGTCAGAAGTAAGTTGGCCGCAGTGTTATCACT
CATGGTTATGGCAGCACTGCATAATTCTCTTACTGTCATGCCATCCGTAAGATGCTTTTCTGTGACTGGT
GAGTACTCAACCAAGTCATTCTGAGAATAGTGTATGCGGCGACCGAGTTGCTCTTGCCCGGCGTCAATAC
GGGATAATACCGCGCCACATAGCAGAACTTTAAAAGTGCTCATCATTGGAAAACGTTCTTCGGGGCGAAA
ACTCTCAAGGATCTTACCGCTGTTGAGATCCAGTTCGATGTAACCCACTCGTGCACCCAACTGATCTTCA
GCATCTTTTACTTTCACCAGCGTTTCTGGGTGAGCAAAAACAGGAAGGCAAAATGCCGCAAAAAAGGGAA
TAAGGGCGACACGGAAATGTTGAATACTCATACTCTTCCTTTTTCAATATTATTGAAGCATTTATCAGGG
TTATTGTCTCATGAGCGGATACATATTTGAATGTATTTAGAAAAATAAACAAATAGGGGTTCCGCGCACA
TTTCCCCGAAAAGTGCCACCTGAC
